>Addgene plasmid #44678 | PL08004B1H12 | depositor partial sequence | sequence record 61206 | PL08004B1H12 sequence 806 bps
TAGATTCCTTATAACAAATATTTACGGATTAAAATGGACACCTGACAGGATGAAAGGGAGCCGCGTTAAG
TTATTGGTGTTTTACTCTTTGAACTTTCTGCTAGCGACCAACACATTCTATATGACGATTCAAGCCGTCA
TGGGGTTATCCTTCAGCTACAGATTTCGTCTGCTGATAGGAGAACAGCCGATGGAATTGGAAACCTTTGC
GGCGGCTAGCGGGATTATTATTCTTTTTATTTCGGTTGTAATGTTACTAATTGTAATCAAAAAGATGAAG
CGGATAAAGGAATGGTACATCCCATCAAGTCAATGGATATGTTGCATGGAACTGGTATATTTGCTATTCT
TTCTCTCTCTGGAAATGAACACATACAGATACTTGAGAGATAATATGGAGTTCAGTTTTTCTATATATTA
CTCCGACAACGACTACAAGGGTTTGATAGATTCACTTCAATTAGAAAATGAATGTTGCGGTGGGACAAAT
ATTACAAACTATTATCAAGATTTGGGCAAAGATGGATTCGAAATTGCACAGAGTTGCTGCAAAACGAATG
GAGAGGTTTGCCGTCCAAACTCGACGTCGTTTAATCAAGAAACCTGCCTTGATGTTATTTATGAGAAAGT
TTACACGGTCTATAACCATATCTTAGTGCCAGTGGCACTTTTAATTTTACTCCAATATGCCTCGGCTTTT
CTTTTAAATTTATCTACAACCGATGAATAGTTATGAATAATGTTCATAGATAAATTATGGGCCCTAATAA
AATTGATTTTCATTCTAAAAAAAAAAAAAAAAAATG
