>Addgene plasmid #44678 | PL08004B1H12 | addgene partial sequence | sequence record 63703 | M13_pUC_fwd
CGACTCACTATAGGGCGAATTGGGTACCGGGCCCCCCCTCGAGGTCGACGGTATCGATAAGCTTGATATC
GAATTCCGTTGCTGTCGTAGATTTCTTATAACAAATATTTACGGATTAAAATGGACACCTGACAGGATGA
AAGGGAGCCGCGTTAAGTTATTGGTGTTTTACTCTTTGAACTTTCTGCTAGCGACCAACACATTCTATAT
GACGATTCAAGCCGTCATGGGGTTATCCTTCAGCTACAGATTTCGTCTGCTGATAGGAGAACAGCCGATG
GAATTGGAAACCTTTGCGGCGGCTAGCGGGATTATTATTCTTTTTATTTCGGTTGTAATGTTACTAATTG
TAATCAAAAAGATGAAGCGGATAAAGGAATGGTACATCCCATCAAGTCAATGGATATGTTGCATGGAACT
GGTATATTTGCTATTCTTTCTCTCTCTGGAAATGAACACATACAGATACTTGAGAGATAATATGGAGTTC
AGTTTTTCTATATATTACTCCGACAACGACTACAAGGGTTTGATAGATTCACTTCAATTAGAAAATGAAT
GTTGCGGTGGGACAAATATTACAAACTATTATCAAGATTTGGGCAAAGATGGATTCGAAATTGCACAGAG
TTGCTGCAAAACGAATGGAGAGGTTTGCCGTCCAAACTCGACGTCGTTTAATCAAGAAACCTGCCTTGAT
GTTATTTATGAGAAAGTTTACACGGTCTATAACCATATCTTAGTGCCAGTGGCACTTTTAATTTTACTCC
AATATGCCTCGGCTTTTCTTTTAAATTTATCTACAACCGATGAATAGTTATGAATAATGTTCATAGATAA
ATTATGGGCCCTAATAAA
