>Addgene plasmid #44678 | PL08004B1H12 | addgene partial sequence | sequence record 63704 | M13_pUC_rev
GATTACGCCAAGCGCGCAATTAACCCTCACTAAAGGGAACAAAAGCTGGAGCTCCACCGCGGTGGCGGCC
GCTCGCATTTTTTTTTTTTTTTTTTAGAATGAAAATCAATTTTATTAGGGCCCATAATTTATCTATGAAC
ATTATTCATAACTATTCATCGGTTGTAGATAAATTTAAAAGAAAAGCCGAGGCATATTGGAGTAAAATTA
AAAGTGCCACTGGCACTAAGATATGGTTATAGACCGTGTAAACTTTCTCATAAATAACATCAAGGCAGGT
TTCTTGATTAAACGACGTCGAGTTTGGACGGCAAACCTCTCCATTCGTTTTGCAGCAACTCTGTGCAATT
TCGAATCCATCTTTGCCCAAATCTTGATAATAGTTTGTAATATTTGTCCCACCGCAACATTCATTTTCTA
ATTGAAGTGAATCTATCAAACCCTTGTAGTCGTTGTCGGAGTAATATATAGAAAAACTGAACTCCATATT
ATCTCTCAAGTATCTGTATGTGTTCATTTCCAGAGAGAGAAAGAATAGCAAATATACCAGTTCCATGCAA
CATATCCATTGACTTGATGGGATGTACCATTCCTTTATCCGCTTCATCTTTTTGATTACAATTAGTAACA
TTACAACCGAAATAAAAAGAATAATAATCCCGCTAGCCGCCGCAAAGGTTTCCAATTCCATCGGCTGTTC
TCCTATCAGCAGACGAAATCTGTAGCTGAAGGATAACCCCATGACGGCTTGAATCGTCATATAGAATGTG
TTGGTCGCTAGCAGAAAGTTCAAAGAGTAAAACACCAATAACTTAACGCGGCTCCCTTTCATCCTGTCAG
GTGTCCATTTTAATCCGTAAATATTTGTTATAAGAAATCTACGACAGCAACGGAATTCGATATCAAGCTT
ATCGATACCGTCGACCTCGAGGGGGGGCCCGGTACCCAATTCGCCCTATAG
