[The description below was written by a language model from this plasmid's Addgene catalogue record.]
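Description:
PL08004B1H12 is a bacterial cloning plasmid carrying a cDNA clone from the planarian flatworm Schmidtea mediterranea in the pBluescript SK II (+) backbone, a 2,961 bp phagemid-type general-purpose vector. It is propagated in E. coli as a high-copy plasmid under ampicillin selection. No feature table accompanies the record, so individual backbone elements are not itemised. pBluescript vectors of this family normally combine a pUC-type origin of replication, a beta-lactamase resistance gene, an f1 origin for single-stranded DNA rescue, and a polylinker flanked by opposing phage RNA polymerase promoters.

The insert is described as EST Contig 4951 (alternative clone name PL06012B2C11), an expressed sequence tag clone linked to two EST database accessions. The record gives neither the identity or function of the encoded gene nor the insert length. The fragment sits between EcoRI at the 5′ end and NotI at the 3′ end, and both sites are retained, so the insert can be excised or the plasmid linearised there. According to the record, the T7 promoter drives transcription of the sense strand and the T3 promoter drives the antisense strand; the same two sites serve as sequencing primer positions. No eukaryotic promoter, tag or reporter is listed, so this is an in vitro transcription template rather than an expression vector.

This layout suits the synthesis of strand-specific RNA, such as antisense riboprobes for in situ hybridisation with sense-strand controls. The clone is associated with a study that defined molecular markers for the hermaphroditic reproductive system of S. mediterranea, which suggests it was used as a marker probe for reproductive tissues, although the record does not state the specific tissue or expression pattern.
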