Addgene plasmid #44678: PL08004B1H12
Depositing lab: Phillip Newmark. Depositing organization: University of Illinois at Urbana-Champaign. Publication: Molecular markers to characterize the hermaphroditic reproductive system of the planarian Schmidtea mediterranea. Chong T, Stary JM, Wang Y, Newmark PA. BMC Dev Biol. 2011 Nov 10;11:69. 10.1186/1471-213X-11-69 PubMed 22074376.
Backbone
  Vector backbone: pBluescript SK II (+)
  Backbone size w/o insert (bp): 2961
Growth in bacteria
  Bacterial resistance: Ampicillin, 100 μg/mL
  Growth temperature: 37°C
  Growth strain: DH5alpha
  Copy number: High Copy
Gene/Insert
  Gene/Insert name: EST Contig 4951 (alt name: PL06012B2C11)
  Species: Schmidtea mediterranea
  GenBank ID: HO005874.1 DN312402.1
  Promoter: T7 sense, T3 antisense
  Cloning method: Restriction Enzyme; 5′ cloning site EcoRI (not destroyed); 3′ cloning site NotI (not destroyed)
  Sequencing primers: 5′ T7; 3′ T3
Terms and licenses: Academic/Nonprofit Terms; Industry Terms: Not Available to Industry
How to cite: PL08004B1H12 was a gift from Phillip Newmark (Addgene plasmid # 44678 ; http://n2t.net/addgene:44678 ; RRID:Addgene_44678)
